>Addgene plasmid #122664 | tISR | addgene full sequence | sequence record 238535 | Addgene NGS Result
GAAACAAGCGCTCATGAGCCCGAAGTGGCGAGCCCGATCTTCCCCATCGGTGATGTCGGCGATATAGGCG
CCAGCAACCGCACCTGTGGCGCCGGTGATGCCGGCCACGATGCGTCCGGCGTAGAGGATCGAGATCTCGA
TCCCGCGAAATTAATACGACTCACTATAGGGGAATTGTGAGCGGATAACAATTCCCCTCTAGAAATAATT
TTGTTTAACTTTAAGAAGGAGATATACCATGGGCAGCAGCCATCATCATCATCATCACAGCAGCGGCCTG
GTGCCGCGCGGCAGCCATATGAAGCAGGAGGTGCAGGCATGGGATGGGGAAGTACGGCAGGTGTCTAAGC
ATGCCTTCAGCCTCAAGCAGTTGGACAACCCTGCTCGAATCCCTCCCTCTGGCTGGAAGTGCTCCAAGTG
TGACATGAGAGAGAACCTGTGGCTCAACCTGACTGATGGCTCCATCCTCTGTGGGCGACGCTACTGGGAT
GGCAGTGGGGGCAACAACCACGCTGTGGAGCACTACCGAGAGACAGGCTACCCGTTAGCTGTCAAGCTGG
GCACCATCACCCCTGATGGAGCTGACGTGTGGTCCTATGATGAGGATGACATGGTCCTGGACCCCAGCCT
GGCTGAGCACCTGTCCCACTTCGGCATCGACATGCTGAAGATGCAGAAGGGATCCTGTGCAGCTGAAGAA
GCTGAGGAGCAGATTGCTTATGCCATGCAGATGAGCTTGAGAGAAGCTGGTGGCGGTTCCGATCTCCTGT
GCAAGAAAGGATGTGGTTACTACGGCAACCCTGCCTGGCAGGGTTTCTGCTCCAAGTGCTGGAGGGAAGA
GGCCCACAAAGCCGCGCAGAAGTGACTCGAGCACCACCACCACCACCACTGAGATCCGGCTGCTAACAAA
GCCCGAAAGGAAGCTGAGTTGGCTGCTGCCACCGCTGAGCAATAACTAGCATAACCCCTTGGGGCCTCTA
AACGGGTCTTGAGGGGTTTTTTGCTGAAAGGAGGAACTATATCCGGATTGGCGAATGGG
[124 nt withheld, positions 1040-1163]
C
[91 nt withheld, positions 1165-1255]
A
[49 nt withheld, positions 1257-1305]
CCTTTGACGTTGGAGTCCACGTTCTTT
[37 nt withheld, positions 1333-1369]
ACCCTATCTCGGTCTATTCTTTTGATTTATAAGGGATTTTGCCGATTTCGGCCTATTGGTTAAAAAATGA
GCTGATTTAACAAAAATTTAACGCGAATTTTAACAAAATATTAACGCTTACAATTTAGGTGGCACTTTTC
GGGGAAATGTGCGCGGAACCCCTATTTGTTTATTTTTCTAAATACATTCAAATATGTATCCGCTCATGAA
TTAATTCTTAGAAAAACTCATCGAGCATCAAATGAAACTGCAATTTATTCATATCAGGATTATCAATACC
ATATTTTTGAAAAAGCCGTTTCTGTAATGAAGGAGAAAACTCACCGAGGCAGTTCCATAGGATGGCAAGA
TCCTGGTATCGGTCTGCGATTCCGACTCGTCCAACATCAATACAACCTATTAATTTCCCCTCGTCAAAAA
TAAGGTTATCAAGTGAGAAATCACCATGAGTGACGACTGAATCCGGTGAGAATGGCAAAAGTTTATGCAT
TTCTTTCCAGACTTGTTCAACAGGCCAGCCATTACGCTCGTCATCAAAATCACTCGCATCAACCAAACCG
TTATTCATTCGTGATTGCGCCTGAGCGAGACGAAATACGCGATCGCTGTTAAAAGGACAATTACAAACAG
GAATCGAATGCAACCGGCGCAGGAACACTGCCAGCGCATCAACAATATTTTCACCTGAATCAGGATATTC
TTCTAATACCTGGAATGCTGTTTTCCCGGGGATCGCAGTGGTGAGTAACCATGCATCATCAGGAGTACGG
ATAAAATGCTTGATGGTCGGAAGAGGCATAAATTCCGTCAGCCAGTTTAGTCTGACCATCTCATCTGTAA
CATCATTGGCAACGCTACCTTTGCCATGTTTCAGAAACAACTCTGGCGCATCGGGCTTCCCATACAATCG
ATAGATTGTCGCACCTGATTGCCCGACATTATCGCGAGCCCATTTATACCCATATAAATCAGCATCCATG
TTGGAATTTAATCGCGGCCTAGAGCAAGACGTTTCCCGTTGAATATGGCTCATAACACCCCTTGTATTAC
TGTTTATGTAAGCAGACAGTTTTATTGTTCATGACCAAAATCCCTTAACGTGAGTTTTCGTTCCACTGAG
CGTCAGACCCCGTAGAAAAGATCAAAGGATCTTCTTGAGATCCTTTTTTTCTGCGCGTAATCTGCTGCTT
GCAAACAAAAAAACCACCGCTACCAGCGGTGGTTTGTTTGCCGGATCAAGAGCTACCAACTCTTTTTCCG
AAGGTAACTGGCTTCAGCAGAGCGCAGATACCAAATACTGTCCTTCTAGTGTAGCCGTAGTTAGGCCACC
ACTTCAAGAACTCTGTAGCACCGCCTACATACCTCGCTCTGCTAATCCTGTTACCAGTGGCTGCTGCCAG
TGGCGATAAGTCGTGTCTTACCGGGTTGGACTCAAGACGATAGTTACCGGATAAGGCGCAGCGGTCGGGC
TGAACGGGGGGTTCGTGCACACAGCCCAGCTTGGAGCGAACGACCTACACCGAACTGAGATACCTACAGC
GTGAGCTATGAGAAAGCGCCACGCTTCCCGAAGGGAGAAAGGCGGACAGGTATCCGGTAAGCGGCAGGGT
CGGAACAGGAGAGCGCACGAGGGAGCTTCCAGGGGGAAACGCCTGGTATCTTTATAGTCCTGTCGGGTTT
CGCCACCTCTGACTTGAGCGTCGATTTTTGTGATGCTCGTCAGGGGGGCGGAGCCTATGGAAAAACGCCA
GCAACGCGGCCTTTTTACGGTTCCTGGCCTTTTGCTGGCCTTTTGCTCACATGTTCTTTCCTGCGTTATC
CCCTGATTCTGTGGATAACCGTATTACCGCCTTTGAGTGAGCTGATACCGCTCGCCGCAGCCGAACGACC
GAGCGCAGCGAGTCAGTGAGCGAGGAAGCGGAAGAGCGCCTGATGCGGTATTTTCTCCTTACGCATCTGT
GCGGTATTTCACACCGCAATGGTGCACTCTCAGTACAATCTGCTCTGATGCCGCATAGTTAAGCCAGTAT
ACACTCCGCTATCGCTACGTGACTGGGTCATGGCTGCGCCCCGACACCCGCCAACACCCGCTGACGCGCC
CTGACGGGCTTGTCTGCTCCCGGCATCCGCTTACAGACAAGCTGTGACCGTCTCCGGGAGCTGCATGTGT
CAGAGGTTTTCACCGTCATCACCGAAACGCGCGAGGCAGCTGCGGTAAAGCTCATCAGCGTGGTCGTGAA
GCGATTCACAGATGTCTGCCTGTTCATCCGCGTCCAGCTCGTTGAGTTTCTCCAGAAGCGTTAATGTCTG
GCTTCTGATAAAGCGGGCCATGTTAAGGGCGGTTTTTTCCTGTTTGGTCACTGATGCCTCCGTGTAAGGG
GGATTTCTGTTCATGGGGGTAATGATACCGATGAAACGAGAGAGGATGCTCACGATACGGGTTACTGATG
ATGAACATGCCCGGTTACTGGAACGTTGTGAGGGTAAACAACTGGCGGTATGGATGCGGCGGGACCAGAG
AAAAATCACTCAGGGTCAATGCCAGCGCTTCGTTAATACAGATGTAGGTGTTCCACAGGGTAGCCAGCAG
CATCCTGCGATGCAGATCCGGAACATAATGGTGCAGGGCGCTGACTTCCGCGTTTCCAGACTTTACGAAA
CACGGAAACCGAAGACCATTCATGTTGTTGCTCAGGTCGCAGACGTTTTGCAGCAGCAGTCGCTTCACGT
TCGCTCGCGTATCGGTGATTCATTCTGCTAACCAGTAAGGCAACCCCGCCAGCCTAGCCGGGTCCTCAAC
GACAGGAGCACGATCATGCGCACCCGTGGGGCCGCCATGCCGGCGATAATGGCCTGCTTCTCGCCGAAAC
GTTTGGTGGCGGGACCAGTGACGAAGGCTTGAGCGAGGGCGTGCAAGATTCCGAATACCGCAAGCGACAG
GCCGATCATCGTCGCGCTCCAGCGAAAGCGGTCCTCGCCGAAAATGACCCAGAGCGCTGCCGGCACCTGT
CCTACGAGTTGCATGATAAAGAAGACAGTCATAAGTGCGGCGACGATAGTCATGCCCCGCGCCCACCGGA
AGGAGCTGACTGGGTTGAAGGCTCTCAAGGGCATCGGTCGAGATCCCGGTGCCTAATGAGTGAGCTAACT
TACATTAATTGCGTTGCGCTCACTGCCCGCTTTCCAGTCGGGAAACCTGTCGTGCCAGCTGCATTAATGA
ATCGGCCAACGCGCGGGGAGAGGCGGTTTGCGTATTGGGCGCCAGGGTGGTTTTTCTTTTCACCAGTGAG
ACGGGCAACAGCTGATTGCCCTTCACCGCCTGGCCCTGAGAGAGTTGCAGCAAGCGGTCCACGCTGGTTT
GCCCCAGCAGGCGAAAATCCTGTTTGATGGTGGTTAACGGCGGGATATAACATGAGCTGTCTTCGGTATC
GTCGTATCCCACTACCGAGATATCCGCACCAACGCGCAGCCCGGACTCGGTAATGGCGCGCATTGCGCCC
AGCGCCATCTGATCGTTGGCAACCAGCATCGCAGTGGGAACGATGCCCTCATTCAGCATTTGCATGGTTT
GTTGAAAACCGGACATGGCACTCCAGTCGCCTTCCCGTTCCGCTATCGGCTGAATTTGATTGCGAGTGAG
ATATTTATGCCAGCCAGCCAGACGCAGACGCGCCGAGACAGAACTTAATGGGCCCGCTAACAGCGCGATT
TGCTGGTGACCCAATGCGACCAGATGCTCCACGCCCAGTCGCGTACCGTCTTCATGGGAGAAAATAATAC
TGTTGATGGGTGTCTGGTCAGAGACATCAAGAAATAACGCCGGAACATTAGTGCAGGCAGCTTCCACAGC
AATGGCATCCTGGTCATCCAGCGGATAGTTAATGATCAGCCCACTGACGCGTTGCGCGAGAAGATTGTGC
ACCGCCGCTTTACAGGCTTCGACGCCGCTTCGTTCTACCATCGACACCACCACGCTGGCACCCAGTTGAT
CGGCGCGAGATTTAATCGCCGCGACAATTTGCGACGGCGCGTGCAGGGCCAGACTGGAGGTGGCAACGCC
AATCAGCAACGACTGTTTGCCCGCCAGTTGTTGTGCCACGCGGTTGGGAATGTAATTCAGCTCCGCCATC
GCCGCTTCCACTTTTTCCCGCGTTTTCGCAGAAACGTGGCTGGCCTGGTTCACCACGCGGGAAACGGTCT
GATAAGAGACACCGGCATACTCTGCGACATCGTATAACGTTACTGGTTTCACATTCACCACCCTGAATTG
ACTCTCTTCCGGGCGCTATCATGCCATACCGCGAAAGGTTTTGCGCCATTCGATGGTGTCCGGGATCTCG
ACGCTCTCCCTTATGCGACTCCTGCATTAGGAAGCAGCCCAGTAGTAGGTTGAGGCCGTTGAGCACCGCC
GCCGCAAGGAATGGTGCATGCAAGGAGATGGCGCCCAACAGTCCCCCGGCCACGGGGCCTGCCACCATAC
CCACGCC
Features (pLannotate 1.2.2; 21 found; start..end, strand, type, name):
    152..170     +  promoter       T7 promoter: promoter for bacteriophage T7 RNA polymerase
    171..195     +  protein_bind   lac operator: The lac repressor binds to the lac operator to inhibit transcription in E. coli. This inhibition can be relieved by adding lactose or isopropyl-β-D-thiogalactopyranoside (IPTG). lac repressor encoded by lacI
    210..232     +  RBS            RBS: efficient ribosome binding site from bacteriophage T7 gene 10 (Olins and Rangwala, 1989)
    251..267     +  CDS            capTEV™ (fragment): composite tag for in vivo biotinylation, TEV protease cleavage, and 6xHis tagging
    278..295     +  CDS            thrombin site: thrombin recognition and cleavage site
    302..679     +  CDS            USP5 (fragment): UBP5_HUMAN - Also known as ISOT. Experimental evidence at protein level: Swiss-Prot protein existence level 1. Cleaves linear and branched multiubiquitin polymers with a marked preference for branched polymers. Involved in unanchored 'Lys- 48'-linked polyubiquitin disassembly. Binds linear and 'Lys-63'-linked polyubiquitin with a lower affinity. Knock-down of USP5 causes the accumulation of p53/TP53 and an increase in p53/TP53 transcriptional activity because the unanchored polyubiquitin that accumulates is able to compete with ubiquitinated p53/TP53 but not with MDM2 for proteasomal recogniti
    872..889     +  CDS            9xHis (fragment): 9xHis affinity tag
    899..948     +  CDS            SET1 (fragment): solubility-enhancement tag derived from T7 phage gene 10B
    956..1003    +  terminator     T7 terminator: transcription terminator for bacteriophage T7 RNA polymerase
   1040..1468    +  rep_origin     f1 ori (sequence partly withheld): f1 bacteriophage origin of replication; arrow indicates direction of (+) strand synthesis
   1521..1578    +  promoter       AmpR promoter (fragment): bla
   1587..2402    -  CDS            KanR: aminoglycoside phosphotransferase; aph(3')-Ia; confers resistance to kanamycin in bacteria or G418 (Geneticin®) in eukaryotes
   2524..3112    +  rep_origin     ori: high-copy-number ColE1/pMB1/pBR322/pUC origin of replication
   3298..3437    -  misc_feature   bom: basis of mobility region from pBR322
   3539..3730    -  CDS            rop: Rop protein, which maintains plasmids at low copy number; rop
   3747..4127    +  CDS            YPB1_ECOLX: Protein predicted: Swiss-Prot protein existence level 4. From Escherichia coli.
   4199..4490    -  CDS            TcR (fragment): tetracycline efflux protein; tet; confers resistance to tetracycline
   4505..4526    -  protein_bind   CAP binding site: CAP binding activates transcription in the presence of cAMP. E. coli catabolite activator protein
   4539..5621    -  CDS            lacI: lac repressor; lacI; The lac repressor binds to the lac operator to inhibit transcription in E. coli. This inhibition can be relieved by adding lactose or isopropyl-β-D-thiogalactopyranoside (IPTG).
   5622..5699    -  promoter       lacI promoter: lacI
   5707..130     -  CDS            TcR (fragment) (across the origin): tetracycline efflux protein; tet; confers resistance to tetracycline
