[The description below was written by a language model from this plasmid's Addgene catalogue record and pLannotate feature annotations shown in this document.]
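Description:
tISR is a bacterial expression plasmid built on the pET28a backbone for producing the tISR protein in E. coli. The roughly 5.9 kb plasmid is selected with kanamycin through the aph(3')-Ia KanR gene. It replicates from a ColE1/pBR322-type origin accompanied by the bom site and the rop gene. Rop normally moderates copy number, although the catalogue lists the plasmid as high copy. An f1 origin is also present, and the short tetracycline-resistance and AmpR-promoter fragments in the annotation appear to be non-functional backbone remnants.

Expression follows the standard pET arrangement. A T7 promoter is followed directly by a lac operator and the T7 gene 10 ribosome binding site, and the plasmid-borne lacI gene supplies repressor. Transcription therefore depends on a host that provides T7 RNA polymerase and is induced with IPTG. The reading frame begins with the backbone's N-terminal His-tag and thrombin cleavage site, continues into the 567 bp human insert introduced by Gibson cloning, and ends upstream of the T7 terminator. The His-coding sequence annotated downstream of the insert is probably the backbone's optional C-terminal tag, and the record does not indicate whether it is translated.

The feature annotation identifies about two thirds of the insert as a fragment of USP5 (isopeptidase T), a deubiquitinase that acts on unanchored polyubiquitin. The rest of the insert is unannotated, and the record does not say what it encodes. The catalogue's Entrez link to OCLM, which shares the alias TISR, does not agree with this annotation and may be a name-based mismatch. The associated publication concerns high-affinity sensors for free ubiquitin, so the purified His-tagged protein is presumably used as a ubiquitin-binding reagent.
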