Addgene plasmid #122664: tISR
Purpose: Express tISR protein in E. coli
Depositing lab: Robert Cohen. Depositing organization: Colorado State University, Fort Collins. Publication: High-affinity free ubiquitin sensors for quantifying ubiquitin homeostasis and deubiquitination. Choi YS, Bollinger SA, Prada LF, Scavone F, Yao T, Cohen RE. Nat Methods. 2019 Jul 15. pii: 10.1038/s41592-019-0469-9. doi: 10.1038/s41592-019-0469-9. PubMed 31308549.
Backbone
  Vector backbone: pET28a
  Backbone size w/o insert (bp): 5293
  Total vector size (bp): 5860
  Vector type: Bacterial Expression
Growth in bacteria
  Bacterial resistance: Kanamycin, 50 μg/mL
  Growth temperature: 37°C
  Growth strain: DH5alpha
  Growth instructions: For protein expression, 8 hour incubation at 30 degree with 0.4 mM IPTG is optimal.
  Copy number: High Copy
Gene/Insert
  Gene/Insert name: tISR
  Species: H. sapiens (human)
  Insert size (bp): 567
  Entrez Gene: OCLM (a.k.a. TISR)
  Promoter: T7 promoter
  Tag / fusion protein: His-tag (N terminal on backbone)
  Cloning method: Gibson Cloning
  Sequencing primers: 5′ TAATACGACTCACTATAGGG; 3′ GCTAGTTATTGCTCAGCGG
Terms and licenses: Academic/Nonprofit Terms; Industry Terms
How to cite: tISR was a gift from Robert Cohen (Addgene plasmid # 122664 ; http://n2t.net/addgene:122664 ; RRID:Addgene_122664)
